Addgene plasmid #121957: pUC19-U6-BssgRNA
Purpose: Mammalian expression, Genome editing, gRNA scaffold
Depositing lab: Wei Li. Depositing organization: Institute of Zoology, Chinese Academy of Sciences. Publication: Repurposing CRISPR-Cas12b for mammalian genome engineering. Teng F, Cui T, Feng G, Guo L, Xu K, Gao Q, Li T, Li J, Zhou Q, Li W. Cell Discov. 2018 Nov 27;4:63. doi: 10.1038/s41421-018-0069-3. eCollection 2018. PubMed 30510770.
Backbone
  Vector backbone: pUC19, BsaI site mutated
  Vector type: Mammalian Expression
Growth in bacteria
  Bacterial resistance: Ampicillin, 100 μg/mL
  Growth temperature: 37°C
  Growth strain: DH5alpha
  Copy number: High Copy
Gene/Insert
  Gene/Insert name: BsCas12b single chimeric gRNA (alt name: BsC2c1 single chimeric gRNA)
  gRNA/shRNA sequence: CCATAAGTCGACTTACATATCCGTGCGTGTGCATTATGGGCCCATCCACAGGTCTATTCCCACGGATAATCACGACTTTCCACTAAGCTTTCGAATGTTCGAAAGCTTAGTGGAAAGCTTCGTGGTTAGCAC
  Species: Synthetic
  Cloning method: Ligation Independent Cloning
Terms and licenses: Academic/Nonprofit Terms; Industry Terms: Not Available to Industry
How to cite: pUC19-U6-BssgRNA was a gift from Wei Li (Addgene plasmid # 121957 ; http://n2t.net/addgene:121957 ; RRID:Addgene_121957)
