[The description below was written by a language model from this plasmid's Addgene catalogue record and pLannotate feature annotations shown in this document.]
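Description:
pUC19-U6-BssgRNA is a small (about 3.05 kb) guide-RNA expression plasmid built on a pUC19 backbone in which the native BsaI site has been mutated. It is propagated in E. coli as a high-copy plasmid through the ColE1/pUC origin and selected with ampicillin via the β-lactamase gene and its own promoter. The remaining annotated bacterial elements (a disrupted lacZα fragment, lac promoter, lac operator, CAP binding site, and short lacI, rop and bom fragments) are pUC19 remnants rather than functional parts of the payload. There is no mammalian selection marker or reporter in the feature table.

The payload is a human U6 promoter, an RNA polymerase III promoter suited to producing small, uncapped transcripts in mammalian cells. It sits in the former lacZα/polylinker region and drives the synthetic single chimeric guide RNA scaffold for BsCas12b (also called BsC2c1). The scaffold itself is not annotated by the feature software but presumably lies in the unannotated stretch between the U6 promoter and the lac operator. For Cas12b-type sgRNAs the scaffold precedes the target-specific spacer. Removing the backbone BsaI site suggests that spacers are inserted by BsaI-based cloning, although the record does not describe the cloning site or a terminator explicitly.

The plasmid encodes no nuclease, so it is meant to be co-delivered with a separate BsCas12b expression construct. Its stated use is mammalian genome editing, as part of work testing Cas12b orthologues for that application. The two sequence records, one from the depositor and one from repository sequencing, are the same length and carry the same features, differing only in where numbering begins.
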