Features (pLannotate 1.2.2; 11 found; start..end, strand, type, name):
    137..236     +  misc_feature   bom (fragment): basis of mobility region from pBR322
    242..399     -  CDS            lacZα (fragment): LacZα fragment of β-galactosidase; lacZ fragment
    402..642     +  promoter       U6 promoter: RNA polymerase III promoter for human U6 snRNA
    856..872     -  protein_bind   lac operator: The lac repressor binds to the lac operator to inhibit transcription in E. coli. This inhibition can be relieved by adding lactose or isopropyl-β-D-thiogalactopyranoside (IPTG). lac repressor encoded by lacI
    880..910     -  promoter       lac promoter: promoter for the E. coli lac operon
    925..946     -  protein_bind   CAP binding site: CAP binding activates transcription in the presence of cAMP. E. coli catabolite activator protein
    959..1051    -  CDS            lacI (fragment): lac repressor; lacI; The lac repressor binds to the lac operator to inhibit transcription in E. coli. This inhibition can be relieved by adding lactose or isopropyl-β-D-thiogalactopyranoside (IPTG).
   1234..1822    -  rep_origin     ori: high-copy-number ColE1/pMB1/pBR322/pUC origin of replication
   1993..2853    -  CDS            AmpR: β-lactamase; bla; confers resistance to ampicillin, carbenicillin, and related antibiotics
   2854..2958    -  promoter       AmpR promoter: bla
   3053..35      +  CDS            rop (fragment) (across the origin): Rop protein, which maintains plasmids at low copy number; rop
>Addgene plasmid #121957 | pUC19-U6-BssgRNA | depositor full sequence | sequence record 232184 | pUC19-U6-BssgRNA sequence 3053 bps
TCGCGCGTTTCGGTGATGACGGTGAAAACCTCTGACACATGCAGCTCCCGGAGACGGTCACAGCTTGTCT
GTAAGCGGATGCCGGGAGCAGACAAGCCCGTCAGGGCGCGTCAGCGGGTGTTGGCGGGTGTCGGGGCTGG
CTTAACTATGCGGCATCAGAGCAGATTGTACTGAGAGTGCACCATATGCGGTGTGAAATACCGCACAGAT
GCGTAAGGAGAAAATACCGCATCAGGCGCCATTCGCCATTCAGGCTGCGCAACTGTTGGGAAGGGCGATC
GGTGCGGGCCTCTTCGCTATTACGCCAGCTGGCGAAAGGGGGATGTGCTGCAAGGCGATTAAGTTGGGTA
ACGCCAGGGTTTTCCCAGTCACGACGTTGTAAAACGACGGCCAGTGAATTCGAGGGCCTATTTCCCATGA
TTCCTTCATATTTGCATATACGATACAAGGCTGTTAGAGAGATAATTGGAATTAATTTGACTGTAAACAC
AAAGATATTAGTACAAAATACGTGACGTAGAAAGTAATAATTTCTTGGGTAGTTTGCAGTTTTAAAATTA
TGTTTTAAAATGGACTATCATATGCTTACCGTAACTTGAAAGTATTTCGATTTCTTGGCTTTATATATCT
TGTGGAAAGGACGAAACACCGGCCATAAGTCGACTTACATATCCGTGCGTGTGCATTATGGGCCCATCCA
CAGGTCTATTCCCACGGATAATCACGACTTTCCACTAAGCTTTCGAATGTTCGAAAGCTTAGTGGAAAGC
TTCGTGGTTAGCACAGAGACCGAGAGAGGGTCTCATTTTTTTTGGATCCGGCGTAATCATGGTCATAGCT
GTTTCCTGTGTGAAATTGTTATCCGCTCACAATTCCACACAACATACGAGCCGGAAGCATAAAGTGTAAA
GCCTGGGGTGCCTAATGAGTGAGCTAACTCACATTAATTGCGTTGCGCTCACTGCCCGCTTTCCAGTCGG
GAAACCTGTCGTGCCAGCTGCATTAATGAATCGGCCAACGCGCGGGGAGAGGCGGTTTGCGTATTGGGCG
CTCTTCCGCTTCCTCGCTCACTGACTCGCTGCGCTCGGTCGTTCGGCTGCGGCGAGCGGTATCAGCTCAC
TCAAAGGCGGTAATACGGTTATCCACAGAATCAGGGGATAACGCAGGAAAGAACATGTGAGCAAAAGGCC
AGCAAAAGGCCAGGAACCGTAAAAAGGCCGCGTTGCTGGCGTTTTTCCATAGGCTCCGCCCCCCTGACGA
GCATCACAAAAATCGACGCTCAAGTCAGAGGTGGCGAAACCCGACAGGACTATAAAGATACCAGGCGTTT
CCCCCTGGAAGCTCCCTCGTGCGCTCTCCTGTTCCGACCCTGCCGCTTACCGGATACCTGTCCGCCTTTC
TCCCTTCGGGAAGCGTGGCGCTTTCTCATAGCTCACGCTGTAGGTATCTCAGTTCGGTGTAGGTCGTTCG
CTCCAAGCTGGGCTGTGTGCACGAACCCCCCGTTCAGCCCGACCGCTGCGCCTTATCCGGTAACTATCGT
CTTGAGTCCAACCCGGTAAGACACGACTTATCGCCACTGGCAGCAGCCACTGGTAACAGGATTAGCAGAG
CGAGGTATGTAGGCGGTGCTACAGAGTTCTTGAAGTGGTGGCCTAACTACGGCTACACTAGAAGAACAGT
ATTTGGTATCTGCGCTCTGCTGAAGCCAGTTACCTTCGGAAAAAGAGTTGGTAGCTCTTGATCCGGCAAA
CAAACCACCGCTGGTAGCGGTGGTTTTTTTGTTTGCAAGCAGCAGATTACGCGCAGAAAAAAAGGATCTC
AAGAAGATCCTTTGATCTTTTCTACGGGGTCTGACGCTCAGTGGAACGAAAACTCACGTTAAGGGATTTT
GGTCATGAGATTATCAAAAAGGATCTTCACCTAGATCCTTTTAAATTAAAAATGAAGTTTTAAATCAATC
TAAAGTATATATGAGTAAACTTGGTCTGACAGTTACCAATGCTTAATCAGTGAGGCACCTATCTCAGCGA
TCTGTCTATTTCGTTCATCCATAGTTGCCTGACTCCCCGTCGTGTAGATAACTACGATACGGGAGGGCTT
ACCATCTGGCCCCAGTGCTGCAATGATACCGCGTGAGCCACGCTCACCGGCTCCAGATTTATCAGCAATA
AACCAGCCAGCCGGAAGGGCCGAGCGCAGAAGTGGTCCTGCAACTTTATCCGCCTCCATCCAGTCTATTA
ATTGTTGCCGGGAAGCTAGAGTAAGTAGTTCGCCAGTTAATAGTTTGCGCAACGTTGTTGCCATTGCTAC
AGGCATCGTGGTGTCACGCTCGTCGTTTGGTATGGCTTCATTCAGCTCCGGTTCCCAACGATCAAGGCGA
GTTACATGATCCCCCATGTTGTGCAAAAAAGCGGTTAGCTCCTTCGGTCCTCCGATCGTTGTCAGAAGTA
AGTTGGCCGCAGTGTTATCACTCATGGTTATGGCAGCACTGCATAATTCTCTTACTGTCATGCCATCCGT
AAGATGCTTTTCTGTGACTGGTGAGTACTCAACCAAGTCATTCTGAGAATAGTGTATGCGGCGACCGAGT
TGCTCTTGCCCGGCGTCAATACGGGATAATACCGCGCCACATAGCAGAACTTTAAAAGTGCTCATCATTG
GAAAACGTTCTTCGGGGCGAAAACTCTCAAGGATCTTACCGCTGTTGAGATCCAGTTCGATGTAACCCAC
TCGTGCACCCAACTGATCTTCAGCATCTTTTACTTTCACCAGCGTTTCTGGGTGAGCAAAAACAGGAAGG
CAAAATGCCGCAAAAAAGGGAATAAGGGCGACACGGAAATGTTGAATACTCATACTCTTCCTTTTTCAAT
ATTATTGAAGCATTTATCAGGGTTATTGTCTCATGAGCGGATACATATTTGAATGTATTTAGAAAAATAA
ACAAATAGGGGTTCCGCGCACATTTCCCCGAAAAGTGCCACCTGACGTCTAAGAAACCATTATTATCATG
ACATTAACCTATAAAAATAGGCGTATCACGAGGCCCTTTCGTC
