Features (pLannotate 1.2.2; 11 found; start..end, strand, type, name):
     74..314     +  promoter       U6 promoter: RNA polymerase III promoter for human U6 snRNA
    528..544     -  protein_bind   lac operator: The lac repressor binds to the lac operator to inhibit transcription in E. coli. This inhibition can be relieved by adding lactose or isopropyl-β-D-thiogalactopyranoside (IPTG). lac repressor encoded by lacI
    552..582     -  promoter       lac promoter: promoter for the E. coli lac operon
    597..618     -  protein_bind   CAP binding site: CAP binding activates transcription in the presence of cAMP. E. coli catabolite activator protein
    631..723     -  CDS            lacI (fragment): lac repressor; lacI; The lac repressor binds to the lac operator to inhibit transcription in E. coli. This inhibition can be relieved by adding lactose or isopropyl-β-D-thiogalactopyranoside (IPTG).
    906..1494    -  rep_origin     ori: high-copy-number ColE1/pMB1/pBR322/pUC origin of replication
   1665..2525    -  CDS            AmpR: β-lactamase; bla; confers resistance to ampicillin, carbenicillin, and related antibiotics
   2526..2630    -  promoter       AmpR promoter: bla
   2725..2760    +  CDS            rop (fragment): Rop protein, which maintains plasmids at low copy number; rop
   2862..2961    +  misc_feature   bom (fragment): basis of mobility region from pBR322
   2967..71      -  CDS            lacZα (fragment) (across the origin): LacZα fragment of β-galactosidase; lacZ fragment
>Addgene plasmid #121957 | pUC19-U6-BssgRNA | addgene full sequence | sequence record 235352 | Addgene NGS Result
TGCAAGGCGATTAAGTTGGGTAACGCCAGGGTTTTCCCAGTCACGACGTTGTAAAACGACGGCCAGTGAA
TTCGAGGGCCTATTTCCCATGATTCCTTCATATTTGCATATACGATACAAGGCTGTTAGAGAGATAATTG
GAATTAATTTGACTGTAAACACAAAGATATTAGTACAAAATACGTGACGTAGAAAGTAATAATTTCTTGG
GTAGTTTGCAGTTTTAAAATTATGTTTTAAAATGGACTATCATATGCTTACCGTAACTTGAAAGTATTTC
GATTTCTTGGCTTTATATATCTTGTGGAAAGGACGAAACACCGGCCATAAGTCGACTTACATATCCGTGC
GTGTGCATTATGGGCCCATCCACAGGTCTATTCCCACGGATAATCACGACTTTCCACTAAGCTTTCGAAT
GTTCGAAAGCTTAGTGGAAAGCTTCGTGGTTAGCACAGAGACCGAGAGAGGGTCTCATTTTTTTTGGATC
CGGCGTAATCATGGTCATAGCTGTTTCCTGTGTGAAATTGTTATCCGCTCACAATTCCACACAACATACG
AGCCGGAAGCATAAAGTGTAAAGCCTGGGGTGCCTAATGAGTGAGCTAACTCACATTAATTGCGTTGCGC
TCACTGCCCGCTTTCCAGTCGGGAAACCTGTCGTGCCAGCTGCATTAATGAATCGGCCAACGCGCGGGGA
GAGGCGGTTTGCGTATTGGGCGCTCTTCCGCTTCCTCGCTCACTGACTCGCTGCGCTCGGTCGTTCGGCT
GCGGCGAGCGGTATCAGCTCACTCAAAGGCGGTAATACGGTTATCCACAGAATCAGGGGATAACGCAGGA
AAGAACATGTGAGCAAAAGGCCAGCAAAAGGCCAGGAACCGTAAAAAGGCCGCGTTGCTGGCGTTTTTCC
ATAGGCTCCGCCCCCCTGACGAGCATCACAAAAATCGACGCTCAAGTCAGAGGTGGCGAAACCCGACAGG
ACTATAAAGATACCAGGCGTTTCCCCCTGGAAGCTCCCTCGTGCGCTCTCCTGTTCCGACCCTGCCGCTT
ACCGGATACCTGTCCGCCTTTCTCCCTTCGGGAAGCGTGGCGCTTTCTCATAGCTCACGCTGTAGGTATC
TCAGTTCGGTGTAGGTCGTTCGCTCCAAGCTGGGCTGTGTGCACGAACCCCCCGTTCAGCCCGACCGCTG
CGCCTTATCCGGTAACTATCGTCTTGAGTCCAACCCGGTAAGACACGACTTATCGCCACTGGCAGCAGCC
ACTGGTAACAGGATTAGCAGAGCGAGGTATGTAGGCGGTGCTACAGAGTTCTTGAAGTGGTGGCCTAACT
ACGGCTACACTAGAAGAACAGTATTTGGTATCTGCGCTCTGCTGAAGCCAGTTACCTTCGGAAAAAGAGT
TGGTAGCTCTTGATCCGGCAAACAAACCACCGCTGGTAGCGGTGGTTTTTTTGTTTGCAAGCAGCAGATT
ACGCGCAGAAAAAAAGGATCTCAAGAAGATCCTTTGATCTTTTCTACGGGGTCTGACGCTCAGTGGAACG
AAAACTCACGTTAAGGGATTTTGGTCATGAGATTATCAAAAAGGATCTTCACCTAGATCCTTTTAAATTA
AAAATGAAGTTTTAAATCAATCTAAAGTATATATGAGTAAACTTGGTCTGACAGTTACCAATGCTTAATC
AGTGAGGCACCTATCTCAGCGATCTGTCTATTTCGTTCATCCATAGTTGCCTGACTCCCCGTCGTGTAGA
TAACTACGATACGGGAGGGCTTACCATCTGGCCCCAGTGCTGCAATGATACCGCGAGAGCCACGCTCACC
GGCTCCAGATTTATCAGCAATAAACCAGCCAGCCGGAAGGGCCGAGCGCAGAAGTGGTCCTGCAACTTTA
TCCGCCTCCATCCAGTCTATTAATTGTTGCCGGGAAGCTAGAGTAAGTAGTTCGCCAGTTAATAGTTTGC
GCAACGTTGTTGCCATTGCTACAGGCATCGTGGTGTCACGCTCGTCGTTTGGTATGGCTTCATTCAGCTC
CGGTTCCCAACGATCAAGGCGAGTTACATGATCCCCCATGTTGTGCAAAAAAGCGGTTAGCTCCTTCGGT
CCTCCGATCGTTGTCAGAAGTAAGTTGGCCGCAGTGTTATCACTCATGGTTATGGCAGCACTGCATAATT
CTCTTACTGTCATGCCATCCGTAAGATGCTTTTCTGTGACTGGTGAGTACTCAACCAAGTCATTCTGAGA
ATAGTGTATGCGGCGACCGAGTTGCTCTTGCCCGGCGTCAATACGGGATAATACCGCGCCACATAGCAGA
ACTTTAAAAGTGCTCATCATTGGAAAACGTTCTTCGGGGCGAAAACTCTCAAGGATCTTACCGCTGTTGA
GATCCAGTTCGATGTAACCCACTCGTGCACCCAACTGATCTTCAGCATCTTTTACTTTCACCAGCGTTTC
TGGGTGAGCAAAAACAGGAAGGCAAAATGCCGCAAAAAAGGGAATAAGGGCGACACGGAAATGTTGAATA
CTCATACTCTTCCTTTTTCAATATTATTGAAGCATTTATCAGGGTTATTGTCTCATGAGCGGATACATAT
TTGAATGTATTTAGAAAAATAAACAAATAGGGGTTCCGCGCACATTTCCCCGAAAAGTGCCACCTGACGT
CTAAGAAACCATTATTATCATGACATTAACCTATAAAAATAGGCGTATCACGAGGCCCTTTCGTCTCGCG
CGTTTCGGTGATGACGGTGAAAACCTCTGACACATGCAGCTCCCGGAGACGGTCACAGCTTGTCTGTAAG
CGGATGCCGGGAGCAGACAAGCCCGTCAGGGCGCGTCAGCGGGTGTTGGCGGGTGTCGGGGCTGGCTTAA
CTATGCGGCATCAGAGCAGATTGTACTGAGAGTGCACCATATGCGGTGTGAAATACCGCACAGATGCGTA
AGGAGAAAATACCGCATCAGGCGCCATTCGCCATTCAGGCTGCGCAACTGTTGGGAAGGGCGATCGGTGC
GGGCCTCTTCGCTATTACGCCAGCTGGCGAAAGGGGGATGTGC
